Addgene plasmid #202955: Salsa-BC114-P2B6
Purpose: Expression of barcoded reporter plasmid for PRESTO-Salsa; EGFP/BC114
Depositing lab: Noah Palm. Depositing organization: Yale University. Publication: Highly multiplexed bioactivity screening reveals human and microbiota metabolome-GPCRome interactions. Chen H, Rosen CE, Gonzalez-Hernandez JA, Song D, Potempa J, Ring AM, Palm NW. Cell. 2023 Jul 6;186(14):3095-3110.e19. doi: 10.1016/j.cell.2023.05.024. Epub 2023 Jun 14. PubMed 37321219.
Backbone
  Vector backbone: pCER206
  Vector type: Mammalian Expression
Growth in bacteria
  Bacterial resistance: Ampicillin, 100 μg/mL
  Growth temperature: 37°C
  Growth strain: DH5alpha
  Copy number: High Copy
Gene/Insert
  Gene/Insert name: EGFP/BC114
  Species: Synthetic
  Insert size (bp): 730
  Promoter: Tet Response Element (TRE)
  Cloning method: Restriction Enzyme; 5′ cloning site BsrGI (not destroyed); 3′ cloning site HindIII (not destroyed)
  Sequencing primers: 5′ Custom primer (GAAGCGCGATCACATGG)
Terms and licenses: Academic/Nonprofit Terms; Industry Terms: Not Available to Industry
How to cite: Salsa-BC114-P2B6 was a gift from Noah Palm (Addgene plasmid # 202955 ; http://n2t.net/addgene:202955 ; RRID:Addgene_202955)
