[The description below was written by a language model from this plasmid's Addgene catalogue record and pLannotate feature annotations shown in this document.]
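Description:
Salsa-BC114-P2B6 is a 5.1 kb mammalian expression plasmid built on the pCER206 backbone, one member of a set of barcoded reporter plasmids for the PRESTO-Salsa assay. It is maintained in E. coli as a high-copy plasmid through a ColE1/pUC-type origin and selected with ampicillin through the β-lactamase (AmpR) gene and its native promoter. The record shows no mammalian selection marker, which points to transient transfection rather than stable line generation. Short annotated fragments of lacI, an aminoglycoside phosphotransferase and SV40 large T antigen appear to be backbone remnants rather than functional genes.

The payload is a synthetic EGFP/BC114 insert of about 730 bp, cloned between BsrGI and HindIII sites and driven by a tetracycline response element. In the feature table, a central block of tetO repeats is flanked by a TRE3G-type promoter fragment facing EGFP on one side and a minimal CMV promoter facing the opposite direction on the other, which suggests a bidirectional Tet-responsive arrangement. The reverse arm leads through a multiple cloning site fragment into a rabbit β-globin intron, a β-globin coding fragment and a β-globin poly(A) signal, with no annotated gene of interest. The EGFP open reading frame is followed by a short polylinker region and then an SV40 poly(A) signal, although that signal is annotated on the opposite strand. The BC114 barcode is not annotated separately. From the cloning sites and insert size it probably lies just downstream of EGFP, where it would be carried on the reporter transcript, but the record does not give its exact position.

A Tet transactivator binding the TRE would induce the EGFP/barcode transcript, so that barcode abundance could serve as a plasmid-specific readout. The associated publication describes highly multiplexed screening of GPCR activity, but the record does not state which receptor, if any, is paired with BC114.
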