Features (pLannotate 1.2.2; 17 found; start..end, strand, type, name):
      2..55      +  CDS            lacI (fragment): lac repressor; lacI; The lac repressor binds to the lac operator to inhibit transcription in E. coli. This inhibition can be relieved by adding lactose or isopropyl-β-D-thiogalactopyranoside (IPTG).
    388..443     -  polyA_signal   β-globin poly(A) signal: rabbit β-globin polyadenylation signal (Gil and Proudfoot, 1987)
    518..640     -  CDS            HBB: HBB_COLGU - Experimental evidence at transcript level: Swiss-Prot protein existence level 2. Involved in oxygen transport from the lung to the various peripheral tissues. From Colobus guereza (Mantled guereza) (Eastern black-and-white colobus monkey).
    644..1216    -  intron         β-globin intron: intron from rabbit β-globin gene
   1312..1343    -  misc_feature   MCS (fragment): pUC18/19 multiple cloning site
   1437..1475    -  promoter       minimal CMV promoter: human cytomegalovirus (CMV) immediate early promoter
   1493..1708    -  protein_bind   tetracycline response element (fragment): contains seven copies of the tetracycline operator tetO tetracycline repressor TetR
   1708..1753    +  promoter       TRE3GV promoter (fragment): 3rd-generation Tet-responsive promoter that can be activated by binding of Tet-On® 3G, optimized for retroviral and lentiviral vectors
   1829..1856    +  misc_feature   MCS (fragment): pBluescript multiple cloning site
   1861..2580    +  CDS            EGFP: the original enhanced GFP (Yang et al., 1996) mammalian codon-optimized
   2591..2613    +  misc_feature   MCS (fragment): pBluescript multiple cloning site
   2627..2761    -  polyA_signal   SV40 poly(A) signal: SV40 polyadenylation signal
   2784..2867    -  CDS            large T antigen (fragment): large T antigen from SV40 (simian virus 40)
   2861..3091    -  CDS            str (fragment): STR_KLEPN - Protein inferred from homology: Swiss-Prot protein existence level 3. The aminoglycoside phosphotransferases achieve inactivation of their antibiotic substrates by phosphorylation. From Klebsiella pneumoniae.
   3210..3314    +  promoter       AmpR promoter: bla
   3315..4175    +  CDS            AmpR: β-lactamase; bla; confers resistance to ampicillin, carbenicillin, and related antibiotics
   4346..4934    +  rep_origin     ori: high-copy-number ColE1/pMB1/pBR322/pUC origin of replication
>Addgene plasmid #202955 | Salsa-BC114-P2B6 | addgene full sequence | sequence record 421318 | Addgene NGS Result
AGCGCCCAATACGCAAACCGCCTCTCCCCGCGCGTTGGCCGATTCATTAATGCAGTCGAGGGATCTCCAT
AAGAGAAGAGGGACAGCTATGACTGGGAGTAGTCAGGAGAGGAGGAAAAATCTGGCTAGTAAAACATGTA
AGGAAAATTTTAGGGATGTTAAAGAAAAAAATAACACAAAACAAAATATAAAAAAAATCTAACCTCAAGT
CAAGGCTTTTCTATGGAATAAGGAATGGACAGCAGGGGGCTGTTTCATATACTGATGACCTCTTTATAGC
CAACCTTTGTTCATGGCAGCCAGCATATGGGCATATGTTGCCAAACTCTAAACCAAATACTCATTCTGAT
GTTTTAAATGATTTGCCCTCCCATATGTCCTTCCGAGTGAGAGACACAAAAAATTCCAACACACTATTGC
AATGAAAATAAATTTCCTTTATTAGCCAGAAGTCAGATGCTCAAGGGGCTTCATGATGTCCCCATAATTT
TTGGCAGAGGGAAAAAGATCGATCTCAGTGGTATTTGTGAGCCAGGGCATTGGCCACACCAGCCACCACC
TTCTGATAGGCAGCCTGCACCTGAGGAGTGAATTCTTTGCCAAAATGATGAGACAGCACAACAACCAGCA
CGTTGCCCAGGAGCTGTAGGAAAGAGAAGAAGGCATGAACATGGTTAGCAGAGGGGCCCGGTTTGGACTC
AGAGTATTTTATCCTCATCTCAAACAGTGTATATCATTGTAACCATAAAGAGAAAGGCAGGATGATGACC
AGGGTGTAGTTGTTTCTACCAATAAGAATATTTCCACGCCAGCCAGAATTTATATGCAGAAATATTCTAC
CTTATCATTTAATTATAACAATTGTTCTCTAAAACTGTGCTGAAGTACAATATAATATACCCTGATTGCC
TTGAAAAAAAAGTGATTAGAGAAAGTACTTACAATCTGACAAATAAACAAAAGTGAATTTAAAAATTCGT
TACAAATGCAAGCTAAAGTTTAACGAAAAAGTTACAGAAAATGAAAAGAAAATAAGAGGAGACAATGGTT
GTCAACAGAGTAGAAAGTGAAAGAAACAAAATTATCATGAGGGTCCATGGTGATACAAGGGACATCTTCC
CATTCTAAACAACACCCTGAAAACTTTGCCCCCTCCATATAACATGAATTTTACAATAGCGAAAAAGAAA
GAACAATCAAGGGTCCCCAAACTCACCCTGAAGTTCTCAGCTCTAGAGATATCGTCGAGGCCGCGCTAGC
GTTTAAACTGTCGACCTTAATTAAGAGATCTGCTCGAGGCGCGTCAGCTGACTAGAGGATCCCCGGGTAC
CGAGCTCGAATTCGGGGCCGCGGAGGCTGGATCGGTCCCGGTGTCTTCTATGGAGGTCAAAACAGCGTGG
ATGGCGTCTCCAGGCGATCTGACGGTTCACTAAACGAGCTCTGCTTATATAGGCCTCCCACCGTACACGC
CTACCTCGACCCGGGTACCGAGCTCGACTTTCACTTTTCTCTATCACTGATAGGGAGTGGTAAACTCGAC
TTTCACTTTTCTCTATCACTGATAGGGAGTGGTAAACTCGACTTTCACTTTTCTCTATCACTGATAGGGA
GTGGTAAACTCGACTTTCACTTTTCTCTATCACTGATAGGGAGTGGTAAACTCGACTTTCACTTTTCTCT
ATCACTGATAGGGAGTGGTAAACTCGACCTATATAAGCAGAGCTCGTTTAGTGAACCGTCAGATCGCCTG
GAGACGCCATCCACGCTGTTTTGACCTCCATAGAAGACACCGGGACCGATCCAGCCTCCGCGGCCCCGAA
TTCCTGCAGCGGCCGCTCTAGAACTAGTGGATCCCCGCGGATGGTGAGCAAGGGCGAGGAGCTGTTCACC
GGGGTGGTGCCCATCCTGGTCGAGCTGGACGGCGACGTAAACGGCCACAAGTTCAGCGTGTCCGGCGAGG
GCGAGGGCGATGCCACCTACGGCAAGCTGACCCTGAAGTTCATCTGCACCACCGGCAAGCTGCCCGTGCC
CTGGCCCACCCTCGTGACCACCCTGACCTACGGCGTGCAGTGCTTCAGCCGCTACCCCGACCACATGAAG
CAGCACGACTTCTTCAAGTCCGCCATGCCCGAAGGCTACGTCCAGGAGCGCACCATCTTCTTCAAGGACG
ACGGCAACTACAAGACCCGCGCCGAGGTGAAGTTCGAGGGCGACACCCTGGTGAACCGCATCGAGCTGAA
GGGCATCGACTTCAAGGAGGACGGCAACATCCTGGGGCACAAGCTGGAGTACAACTACAACAGCCACAAC
GTCTATATCATGGCCGACAAGCAGAAGAACGGCATCAAGGTGAACTTCAAGATCCGCCACAACATCGAGG
ACGGCAGCGTGCAGCTCGCCGACCACTACCAGCAGAACACCCCCATCGGCGACGGCCCCGTGCTGCTGCC
CGACAACCACTACCTGAGCACCCAGTCCGCCCTGAGCAAAGACCCCAACGAGAAGCGCGATCACATGGTC
CTGCTGGAGTTCGTGACCGCCGCCGGGATCACTCTCGGCATGGACGAGCTGTACAAGTAACTGTTACTAA
GAATTCGATATCAAGCTTGTCGACCTAGTTCTAGAGGATCCAGACATGATAAGATACATTGATGAGTTTG
GACAAACCACAACTAGAATGCAGTGAAAAAAATGCTTTATTTGTGAAATTTGTGATGCTATTGCTTTATT
TGTAACCATTATAAGCTGCAATAAACAAGTTAACAACAACAATTGCATTCATTTTATGTTTCAGGTTCAG
GGGGAGGTGTGGGAGGTTTTTTAAAGCAAGTAAAACCTCTACAAATGTGGTATGGCTGATTATGATCCTG
CAAGCCTCGTCGTCCTGGCCGGACCACGCTATCTGTGCAAGGTCCCCGGCCCCGGACGCGCGCTCCATGA
GCAGAGCGCCCGCCGCCGAGGCGAAGACTCGGGCGGCGCCCTGCCCGTCCCACCAGGTCAACAGGCGGTA
ACCGGCCTCTTCATCGGGAATGCGCGCGACCTTCAGCATCGCCGGCATGTCCCCCTGGCGGACGGGAAGT
ATCCAGCTCGACCAAGCTGGCCGCGTCGAGTGAAGACGAAAGGGCCTCGTGATACGCCTATTTTTATAGG
TTAATGTCATGATAATAATGGTTTCTTAGACGTCAGGTGGCACTTTTCGGGGAAATGTGCGCGGAACCCC
TATTTGTTTATTTTTCTAAATACATTCAAATATGTATCCGCTCATGAGACAATAACCCTGATAAATGCTT
CAATAATATTGAAAAAGGAAGAGTATGAGTATTCAACATTTCCGTGTCGCCCTTATTCCCTTTTTTGCGG
CATTTTGCCTTCCTGTTTTTGCTCACCCAGAAACGCTGGTGAAAGTAAAAGATGCTGAAGATCAGTTGGG
TGCACGAGTGGGTTACATCGAACTGGATCTCAACAGCGGTAAGATCCTTGAGAGTTTTCGCCCCGAAGAA
CGTTTTCCAATGATGAGCACTTTTAAAGTTCTGCTATGTGGCGCGGTATTATCCCGTGTTGACGCCGGGC
AAGAGCAACTCGGTCGCCGCATACACTATTCTCAGAATGACTTGGTTGAGTACTCACCAGTCACAGAAAA
GCATCTTACGGATGGCATGACAGTAAGAGAATTATGCAGTGCTGCCATAACCATGAGTGATAACACTGCG
GCCAACTTACTTCTGACAACGATCGGAGGACCGAAGGAGCTAACCGCTTTTTTGCACAACATGGGGGATC
ATGTAACTCGCCTTGATCGTTGGGAACCGGAGCTGAATGAAGCCATACCAAACGACGAGCGTGACACCAC
GATGCCTGTAGCAATGGCAACAACGTTGCGCAAACTATTAACTGGCGAACTACTTACTCTAGCTTCCCGG
CAACAATTAATAGACTGGATGGAGGCGGATAAAGTTGCAGGACCACTTCTGCGCTCGGCCCTTCCGGCTG
GCTGGTTTATTGCTGATAAATCTGGAGCCGGTGAGCGTGGGTCTCGCGGTATCATTGCAGCACTGGGGCC
AGATGGTAAGCCCTCCCGTATCGTAGTTATCTACACGACGGGGAGTCAGGCAACTATGGATGAACGAAAT
AGACAGATCGCTGAGATAGGTGCCTCACTGATTAAGCATTGGTAACTGTCAGACCAAGTTTACTCATATA
TACTTTAGATTGATTTAAAACTTCATTTTTAATTTAAAAGGATCTAGGTGAAGATCCTTTTTGATAATCT
CATGACCAAAATCCCTTAACGTGAGTTTTCGTTCCACTGAGCGTCAGACCCCGTAGAAAAGATCAAAGGA
TCTTCTTGAGATCCTTTTTTTCTGCGCGTAATCTGCTGCTTGCAAACAAAAAAACCACCGCTACCAGCGG
TGGTTTGTTTGCCGGATCAAGAGCTACCAACTCTTTTTCCGAAGGTAACTGGCTTCAGCAGAGCGCAGAT
ACCAAATACTGTTCTTCTAGTGTAGCCGTAGTTAGGCCACCACTTCAAGAACTCTGTAGCACCGCCTACA
TACCTCGCTCTGCTAATCCTGTTACCAGTGGCTGCTGCCAGTGGCGATAAGTCGTGTCTTACCGGGTTGG
ACTCAAGACGATAGTTACCGGATAAGGCGCAGCGGTCGGGCTGAACGGGGGGTTCGTGCACACAGCCCAG
CTTGGAGCGAACGACCTACACCGAACTGAGATACCTACAGCGTGAGCTATGAGAAAGCGCCACGCTTCCC
GAAGGGAGAAAGGCGGACAGGTATCCGGTAAGCGGCAGGGTCGGAACAGGAGAGCGCACGAGGGAGCTTC
CAGGGGGAAACGCCTGGTATCTTTATAGTCCTGTCGGGTTTCGCCACCTCTGACTTGAGCGTCGATTTTT
GTGATGCTCGTCAGGGGGGCGGAGCCTATGGAAAAACGCCAGCAACGCGGCCTTTTTACGGTTCCTGGCC
TTTTGCTGGCCTTTTGCTCACATGTTCTTTCCTGCGTTATCCCCTGATTCTGTGGATAACCGTATTACCG
CCTTTGAGTGAGCTGATACCGCTCGCCGCAGCCGAACGACCGAGCGCAGCGAGTCAGTGAGCGAGGAAGC
GGAAG
