>Addgene plasmid #202955 | Salsa-BC114-P2B6 | depositor partial sequence | sequence record 393828 | BC114
CTGTTACTAA
